>Addgene plasmid #134875 | pAT977_CMV/CAG_Flag-hNEIL2-PUFa-dTET1(CD) | addgene full sequence | sequence record 271819 | Addgene NGS Result
TTGAGATCCTTTTTTTCTGCGCGTAATCTGCTGCTTGCAAACAAAAAAACCACCGCTACCAGCGGTGGTT
TGTTTGCCGGATCAAGAGCTACCAACTCTTTTTCCGAAGGTAACTGGCTTCAGCAGAGCGCAGATACCAA
ATACTGTTCTTCTAGTGTAGCCGTAGTTAGGCCACCACTTCAAGAACTCTGTAGCACCGCCTACATACCT
CGCTCTGCTAATCCTGTTACCAGTGGCTGCTGCCAGTGGCGATAAGTCGTGTCTTACCGGGTTGGACTCA
AGACGATAGTTACCGGATAAGGCGCAGCGGTCGGGCTGAACGGGGGGTTCGTGCACACAGCCCAGCTTGG
AGCGAACGACCTACACCGAACTGAGATACCTACAGCGTGAGCTATGAGAAAGCGCCACGCTTCCCGAAGG
GAGAAAGGCGGACAGGTATCCGGTAAGCGGCAGGGTCGGAACAGGAGAGCGCACGAGGGAGCTTCCAGGG
GGAAACGCCTGGTATCTTTATAGTCCTGTCGGGTTTCGCCACCTCTGACTTGAGCGTCGATTTTTGTGAT
GCTCGTCAGGGGGGCGGAGCCTATGGAAAAACGCCAGCAACGCGGCCTTTTTACGGTTCCTGGCCTTTTG
CTGGCCTTTTGCTCACATGTTCTTTCCTGCGTTATCCCCTGATTCTGTGGATAACCGTATTACCGCCTTT
GAGTGAGCTGATACCGCTCGCCGCAGCCGAACGACCGAGCGCAGCGAGTCAGTGAGCGAGGAAGCGGAAG
AGCGCCCAATACGCAAACCGCCTCTCCCCGCGCGTTGGCCGATTCATTAATGCAGCTGGCACGACAGGTT
TCCCGACTGGAAAGCGGGCAGTGAGCGCAACGCAATTAATGTGAGTTAGCTCACTCATTAGGCACCCCAG
GCTTTACACTTTATGCTTCCGGCTCGTATGTTGTGTGGAATTGTGAGCGGATAACAATTTCACACAGGAA
ACAGCTATGACCATGATTACGCCAAGCGCGCAATTAACCCTCACTAAAGGGAACAAAAGCTGGAGCTGCA
AGCTTAATGTAGTCTTATGCAATACTCTTGTAGTCTTGCAACATGGTAACGATGAGTTAGCAACATGCCT
TACAAGGAGAGAAAAAGCACCGTGCATGCCGATTGGTGGAAGTAAGGTGGTACGATCGTGCCTTATTAGG
AAGGCAACAGACGGGTCTGACATGGATTGGACGAACCACTGAATTGCCGCATTGCAGAGATATTGTATTT
AAGTGCCTAGCTCGATACATAAACGGGTCTCTCTGGTTAGACCAGATCTGAGCCTGGGAGCTCTCTGGCT
AACTAGGGAACCCACTGCTTAAGCCTCAATAAAGCTTGCCTTGAGTGCTTCAAGTAGTGTGTGCCCGTCT
GTTGTGTGACTCTGGTAACTAGAGATCCCTCAGACCCTTTTAGTCAGTGTGGAAAATCTCTAGCAGTGGC
GCCCGAACAGGGACTTGAAAGCGAAAGGGAAACCAGAGGAGCTCTCTCGACGCAGGACTCGGCTTGCTGA
AGCGCGCACGGCAAGAGGCGAGGGGCGGCGACTGGTGAGTACGCCAAAAATTTTGACTAGCGGAGGCTAG
AAGGAGAGAGATGGGTGCGAGAGCGTCAGTATTAAGCGGGGGAGAATTAGATCGCGATGGGAAAAAATTC
GGTTAAGGCCAGGGGGAAAGAAAAAATATAAATTAAAACATATAGTATGGGCAAGCAGGGAGCTAGAACG
ATTCGCAGTTAATCCTGGCCTGTTAGAAACATCAGAAGGCTGTAGACAAATACTGGGACAGCTACAACCA
TCCCTTCAGACAGGATCAGAAGAACTTAGATCATTATATAATACAGTAGCAACCCTCTATTGTGTGCATC
AAAGGATAGAGATAAAAGACACCAAGGAAGCTTTAGACAAGATAGAGGAAGAGCAAAACAAAAGTAAGAC
CACCGCACAGCAAGCGGCCGCTGATCTTCAGACCTGGAGGAGGAGATATGAGGGACAATTGGAGAAGTGA
ATTATATAAATATAAAGTAGTAAAAATTGAACCATTAGGAGTAGCACCCACCAAGGCAAAGAGAAGAGTG
GTGCAGAGAGAAAAAAGAGCAGTGGGAATAGGAGCTTTGTTCCTTGGGTTCTTGGGAGCAGCAGGAAGCA
CTATGGGCGCAGCGTCAATGACGCTGACGGTACAGGCCAGACAATTATTGTCTGGTATAGTGCAGCAGCA
GAACAATTTGCTGAGGGCTATTGAGGCGCAACAGCATCTGTTGCAACTCACAGTCTGGGGCATCAAGCAG
CTCCAGGCAAGAATCCTGGCTGTGGAAAGATACCTAAAGGATCAACAGCTCCTGGGGATTTGGGGTTGCT
CTGGAAAACTCATTTGCACCACTGCTGTGCCTTGGAATGCTAGTTGGAGTAATAAATCTCTGGAACAGAT
TTGGAATCACACGACCTGGATGGAGTGGGACAGAGAAATTAACAATTACACAAGCTTAATACACTCCTTA
ATTGAAGAATCGCAAAACCAGCAAGAAAAGAATGAACAAGAATTATTGGAATTAGATAAATGGGCAAGTT
TGTGGAATTGGTTTAACATAACAAATTGGCTGTGGTATATAAAATTATTCATAATGATAGTAGGAGGCTT
GGTAGGTTTAAGAATAGTTTTTGCTGTACTTTCTATAGTGAATAGAGTTAGGCAGGGATATTCACCATTA
TCGTTTCAGACCCACCTCCCAACCCCGAGGGGACCCTTGCGCCTTTTCCAAGGCAGCCCTGGGTTTGCGC
AGGGACGCGGCTGCTCTGGGCGTGGTTCCGGGAAACGCAGCGGCGCCGACCCTGGGTCTCGCACATTCTT
CACGTCCGTTCGCAGCGTCACCCGGATCTTCGCCGCTACCCTTGTGGGCCCCCCGGCGACGCTTCCTGCT
CCGCCCCTAAGTCGGGAAGGTTCCTTGCGGTTCGCGGCGTGCCGGACGTGACAAACGGAAGCCGCACGTC
TCACTAGTACCCTCGCAGACGGACAGCGCCAGGGAGCAATGGCAGCGCGCCGACCGCGATGGGCTGTGGC
CAATAGCGGCTGCTCAGCAGGGCGCGCCGAGAGCAGCGGCCGGGAAGGGGCGGTGCGGGAGGCGGGGTGT
GGGGCGGTAGTGTGGGCCCTGTTCCTGCCCGCGCGGTGTTCCGCATTCTGCAAGCCTCCGGAGCGCACGT
CGGCAGTCGGCTCCCTCGTTGACCGAATCACCGACCTCTCTCCCCAGGGGGTACCACCGGAGCTTACCAT
GACCGAGTACAAGCCCACGGTGCGCCTCGCCACCCGCGACGACGTCCCCAGGGCCGTACGCACCCTCGCC
GCCGCGTTCGCCGACTACCCCGCCACGCGCCACACCGTCGATCCGGACCGCCACATCGAGCGGGTCACCG
AGCTGCAAGAACTCTTCCTCACGCGCGTCGGGCTCGACATCGGCAAGGTGTGGGTCGCGGACGACGGCGC
CGCCGTGGCGGTCTGGACCACGCCGGAGAGCGTCGAAGCGGGGGCGGTGTTCGCCGAGATCGGCCCGCGC
ATGGCCGAGTTGAGCGGTTCCCGGCTGGCCGCGCAGCAACAGATGGAAGGCCTCCTGGCGCCGCACCGGC
CCAAGGAGCCCGCGTGGTTCCTGGCCACCGTCGGCGTCTCGCCCGACCACCAGGGCAAGGGTCTGGGCAG
CGCCGTCGTGCTCCCCGGAGTGGAGGCGGCCGAGCGCGCCGGGGTGCCCGCCTTCCTGGAGACCTCCGCG
CCCCGCAACCTCCCCTTCTACGAGCGGCTCGGCTTCACCGTCACCGCCGACGTCGAGGTGCCCGAAGGAC
CGCGCACCTGGTGCATGACCCGCAAGCCCGGTGCCTGAGAATTCTAGATCTTGAGACAAATGGCAGTATT
CATCCACAATTTTAAAAGAAAAGGGGGGATTGGGGGGTACAGTGCAGGGGAAAGAATAGTAGACATAATA
GCAACAGACATACAAACTAAAGAATTACAAAAACAAATTACAAAAATTCAAAATTTTCGGGTTTATTACA
GGGACAGCAGAGATCCACTTTGGCGCCGGCTCGAGGGGGCCCGGGGTTATTAATAGTAATCAATTACGGG
GTCATTAGTTCATAGCCCATATATGGAGTTCCGCGTTACATAACTTACGGTAAATGGCCCGCCTGGCTGA
CCGCCCAACGACCCCCGCCCATTGACGTCAATAATGACGTATGTTCCCATAGTAACGCCAATAGGGACTT
TCCATTGACGTCAATGGGTGGAGTATTTACGGTAAACTGCCCACTTGGCAGTACATCAAGTGTATCATAT
GCCAAGTACGCCCCCTATTGACGTCAATGACGGTAAATGGCCCGCCTGGCATTATGCCCAGTACATGACC
TTATGGGACTTTCCTACTTGGCAGTACATCTACGTATTAGTCATCGCTATTACCATGGTGATGCGGTTTT
GGCAGTACATCAATGGGCGTGGATAGCGGTTTGACTCACGGGGATTTCCAAGTCTCCACCCCATTGACGT
CAATGGGAGTTTGTTTTGGCACCAAAATCAACGGGACTTTCCAAAATGTCGTAACAACTCCGCCCCATTG
ACGCAAATGGGCGGTAGGCGTGTACGGTGGGAGGTCTATATAAGCAGAGCTCTCTGGCTAACTGTCGGGA
TCAACAAGTTTGTACAAAAAAGCAGGCTCCGAATTCACCGGTGCCGCCACCATGGACTACAAGGACGACG
ATGACAAGCCCAAGAAAAAGCGCAAGTTGCCAGAAGGGCCGTTGGTGAGGAAATTTCACCATTTGGTCTC
CCCCTTTGTGGGTCAGCAGGTGGTCAAGACAGGGGGCAGCAGTAAGAAGCTACAGCCCGCCAGCCTGCAG
TCTCTGTGGCTCCAGGACACCCAGGTCCATGGAAAGAAATTATTCCTTAGATTTGATCTAGATGAAGAAA
TGGGGCCCCCTGGCAGCAGCCCAACACCAGAGCCTCCACAAAAAGAAGTGCAGAAGGAAGGGGCTGCGGA
CCCAAAGCAGGTCGGGGAGCCCAGCGGGCAGAAGACCCTTGATGGATCCTCACGGTCTGCAGAGCTCGTC
CCCCAGGGCGAGGATGATTCTGAGTATTTGGAGAGAGACGCCCCTGCAGGAGATGCTGGGAGGTGGCTGC
GTGTCAGCTTTGGTTTGTTTGGCAGCGTTTGGGTGAACGATTTCTCCAGAGCCAAGAAAGCCAACAAGAG
GGGGGACTGGAGGGACCCTTCCCCGAGGTTGGTCCTGCACTTTGGTGGTGGTGGCTTCCTGGCATTTTAT
AATTGTCAGTTGTCTTGGAGCTCTTCCCCAGTGGTCACACCCACCTGTGACATCCTGTCTGAGAAGTTCC
ATCGAGGACAAGCCTTAGAAGCTCTAGGCCAGGCTCAGCCTGTCTGCTATACACTGCTGGACCAGAGATA
CTTCTCAGGGCTAGGGAACATCATTAAGAATGAAGCCTTGTACAGAGCTGGGATCCATCCCCTTTCTCTC
GGTTCAGTCCTGAGTGCCTCGCGTCGGGAGGTCCTGGTGGATCACGTGGTGGAGTTCAGTACAGCCTGGC
TGCAGGGCAAGTTCCAAGGCAGACCGCAGCACACACAGGTCTACCAGAAAGAACAGTGCCCTGCTGGCCA
CCAGGTCATGAAGGAGGCGTTTGGGCCCGAAGATGGGTTACAGAGGCTCACCTGGTGGTGCCCGCAGTGC
CAGCCCCAGTTGTCAGAGGAGCCAGAGCAGTGCCAGTTCTCCGGTGCCGCCACCATGATCGATGGCGGAG
GCGGATCTGATCCAAAAAAGAAGAGAAAGGTAGATCCAAAAAAGAAGAGAAAGGTAGATCCAAAAAAGAA
GAGAAAGGTAGGATCTACCGGATCTAGAAACGATGGTGGTGGTGGAAGCGGGGGTGGGGGCAGCGGTGGA
GGGGGAAGCGGGCGCGCCGGGATCCTCCCCCCCAAGAAAAAGAGGAAGGTATCTAGAGGCCGCAGCCGCC
TTTTGGAAGATTTTCGAAACAACCGGTACCCCAATTTACAACTGCGGGAGATTGCTGGACATATAATGGA
ATTTTCCCAAGACCAGCATGGGTCCAGATTCATTCAGCTGAAACTGGAGCGTGCCACACCAGCTGAGCGC
CAGCTTGTCTTCAATGAAATCCTCCAGGCTGCCTACCAACTCATGGTGGATGTGTTTGGTAATTACGTCA
TTCAGAAGTTCTTTGAATTTGGCAGTCTTGAACAGAAGCTGGCTTTGGCAGAACGGATTCGAGGCCACGT
CCTGTCATTGGCACTACAGATGTATGGCAGCCGTGTTATCGAGAAAGCTCTTGAGTTTATTCCTTCAGAC
CAGCAGAATGAGATGGTTCGGGAACTAGATGGCCATGTCTTGAAGTGTGTGAAAGATCAGAATGGCAATC
ACGTGGTTCAGAAATGCATTGAATGTGTACAGCCCCAGTCTTTGCAATTTATCATCGACGCGTTTAAGGG
ACAGGTATTTGCCTTATCCACACATCCTTATGGCTGCCGAGTGATTCAGAGAATCCTGGAGCACTGTCTC
CCTGACCAGACACTCCCTATTTTAGAGGAGCTTCACCAGCACACAGAGCAGCTGGTACAGGATCAATATG
GAAATTATGTAATCCAACATGTACTGGAGCACGGTCGTCCTGAGGATAAAAGCAAAATTGTAGCAGAAAT
CCGAGGCAATGTACTTGTATTGAGTCAGCACAAATTTGCAAGCAATGTTGTGGAGAAGTGTGTTACTCAC
GCCTCACGTACGGAGCGCGCTGTGCTCATCGACGAGGTGTGCACCATGAACGACGGTCCCCACAGTGCCT
TATACACCATGATGAAGGACCAGTATGCCAACTACGTGGTCCAGAAGATGATTGACGTGGCGGAGCCAGG
CCAGCGGAAGATCGTCATGCATAAGATCCGGCCCCACATCGCAACTCTTCGTAAGTACACCTATGGCAAG
CACATTCTGGCCAAGCTGGAGAAGTACTACATGAAGAACGGTGTTGACTTAGGGGACCCAAAGAAGAAGC
GCAAAGTGGATCCTAAAAAGAAAAGAAAGGTAGGCGGCCGCGGGGGAGGCGGTTCCGGTGGCGGCGGAAG
CGGAGGTGGAGGATCAGGGCCGGCCGAACTGCCCACCTGCAGCTGTCTTGATCGAGTTATACAAAAAGAC
AAAGGCCCATATTATACACACCTTGGGGCAGGACCAAGTGTTGCTGCTGTCAGGGAAATCATGGAGAATA
GGTATGGTCAAAAAGGAAACGCAATAAGGATAGAAATAGTAGTGTACACCGGTAAAGAAGGGAAAAGCTC
TCATGGGTGTCCAATTGCTAAGTGGGTTTTAAGAAGAAGCAGTGATGAAGAAAAAGTTCTTTGTTTGGTC
CGGCAGCGTACAGGCCACCACTGTCCAACTGCTGTGATGGTGGTGCTCATCATGGTGTGGGATGGCATCC
CTCTTCCAATGGCCGACCGGCTATACACAGAGCTCACAGAGAATCTAAAGTCATACAATGGGCACCCTAC
CGACAGAAGATGCACCCTCAATGAAAATCGTACCTGTACATGTCAAGGAATTGATCCAGAGACTTGTGGA
GCTTCATTCTCTTTTGGCTGTTCATGGAGTATGTACTTTAATGGCTGTAAGTTTGGTAGAAGCCCAAGCC
CCAGAAGATTTAGAATTGATCCAAGCTCTCCCTTACATGAAAAAAACCTTGAAGATAACTTACAGAGTTT
GGCTACACGATTAGCTCCAATTTATAAGCAGTATGCTCCAGTAGCTTACCAAAATCAGGTGGAATATGAA
AATGTTGCCCGAGAATGTCGGCTTGGCAGCAAGGAAGGTCGTCCCTTCTCTGGGGTCACTGCTTGCCTGG
ACTTCTGTGCTCATCCCTACAGGGCCATTCACAACATGAATAATGGAAGCACTGTGGTTTGTACCTTAAC
TCGAGAAGATAACCGCTCTTTGGGTGTTATTCCTCAAGATGAGCAGCTCCATGTGCTACCTCTTTATAAG
CTTTCAGACACAGATGAGTTTGGCTCCAAGGAAGGAATGGAAGCCAAGATCAAATCTGGGGCCATCGAGG
TCCTGGCACCCCGCCGCAAAAAAAGAACGTGTTTCACTCAGCCTGTTCCCCGTTCTGGAAAGAAGAGGGC
TGCGATGATGACAGAGGTTCTTGCACATAAGATAAGGGCAGTGGAAAAGAAACCTATTCCCCGAATCAAG
CGGAAGAATAACTCAACAACAACAAACAACAGTAAGCCTTCGTCACTGCCAACCTTAGGGAGTAACACTG
AGACCGTGCAACCTGAAGTAAAAAGTGAAACCGAACCCCATTTTATCTTAAAAAGTTCAGACAACACTAA
AACTTATTCGCTGATGCCATCCGCTCCTCACCCAGTGAAAGAGGCATCTCCAGGCTTCTCCTGGTCCCCG
AAGACTGCTTCAGCCACACCAGCTCCACTGAAGAATGACGCAACAGCCTCATGCGGGTTTTCAGAAAGAA
GCAGCACTCCCCACTGTACGATGCCTTCGGGAAGACTCAGTGGTGCCAATGCAGCTGCTGCTGATGGCCC
TGGCATTTCACAGCTTGGCGAAGTGGCTCCTCTCCCCACCCTGTCTGCTCCTGTGATGGAGCCCCTCATT
AATTCTGAGCCTTCCACTGGTGTGACTGAGCCGCTAACGCCTCATCAGCCAAACCACCAGCCCTCCTTCC
TCACCTCTCCTCAAGACCTTGCCTCTTCTCCAATGGAAGAAGATGAGCAGCATTCTGAAGCAGATGAGCC
TCCATCAGACGAACCCCTATCTGATGACCCCCTGTCACCTGCTGAGGAGAAATTGCCCCACATTGATGAG
TATTGGTCAGACAGTGAGCACATCTTTTTGGATGCAAATATTGGTGGGGTGGCCATCGCACCTGCTCACG
GCTCGGTTTTGATTGAGTGTGCCCGGCGAGAGCTGCACGCTACCACTCCTGTTGAGCACCCCAACCGTAA
TCATCCAACCCGCCTCTCCCTTGTCTTTTACCAGCACAAAAACCTAAATAAGCCCCAACATGGTTTTGAA
CTAAACAAGATTAAGTTTGAGGCTAAAGAAGCTAAGAATAAGAAAATGAAGGCCTCAGAGCAAAAAGACC
AGGCAGCTAATGAAGGTCCAGAACAGTCCTCTGAAGTAAATGAATTGAACCAAATTCCTTCTCATAAAGC
ATTAACATTAACCCATGACAATGTTGTCACCGTGTCCCCTTATGCTCTCACACACGTTGCGGGGCCCTAT
AACCATTGGGTCATCGATTGATTAATTAAGAATTCGACCCAGCTTTCTTGTACAAAGTGGTTGGTAAGCC
TATCCCTAACCCTCTCCTCGGTCTCGATTCTACGTAGTAATGAGCTAGCGCTAACCGGTGGCGCGTTAAG
TCGACAATCAACCTCTGGATTACAAAATTTGTGAAAGATTGACTGGTATTCTTAACTATGTTGCTCCTTT
TACGCTATGTGGATACGCTGCTTTAATGCCTTTGTATCATGCTATTGCTTCCCGTATGGCTTTCATTTTC
TCCTCCTTGTATAAATCCTGGTTGCTGTCTCTTTATGAGGAGTTGTGGCCCGTTGTCAGGCAACGTGGCG
TGGTGTGCACTGTGTTTGCTGACGCAACCCCCACTGGTTGGGGCATTGCCACCACCTGTCAGCTCCTTTC
CGGGACTTTCGCTTTCCCCCTCCCTATTGCCACGGCGGAACTCATCGCCGCCTGCCTTGCCCGCTGCTGG
ACAGGGGCTCGGCTGTTGGGCACTGACAATTCCGTGGTGTTGTCGGGGAAATCATCGTCCTTTCCTTGGC
TGCTCGCCTGTGTTGCCACCTGGATTCTGCGCGGGACGTCCTTCTGCTACGTCCCTTCGGCCCTCAATCC
AGCGGACCTTCCTTCCCGCGGCCTGCTGCCGGCTCTGCGGCCTCTTCCGCGTCTTCGCCTTCGCCCTCAG
ACGAGTCGGATCTCCCTTTGGGCCGCCTCCCCGCGTCGACTTTAAGACCAATGACTTACAAGGCAGCTGT
AGATCTTAGCCACTTTTTAAAAGAAAAGGGGGGACTGGAAGGGCTAATTCACTCCCAACGAAGACAAGAT
CTGCTTTTTGCTTGTACTGGGTCTCTCTGGTTAGACCAGATCTGAGCCTGGGAGCTCTCTGGCTAACTAG
GGAACCCACTGCTTAAGCCTCAATAAAGCTTGCCTTGAGTGCTTCAAGTAGTGTGTGCCCGTCTGTTGTG
TGACTCTGGTAACTAGAGATCCCTCAGACCCTTTTAGTCAGTGTGGAAAATCTCTAGCAGTACGTATAGT
AGTTCATGTCATCTTATTATTCAGTATTTATAACTTGCAAAGAAATGAATATCAGAGAGTGAGAGGAACT
TGTTTATTGCAGCTTATAATGGTTACAAATAAAGCAATAGCATCACAAATTTCACAAATAAAGCATTTTT
TTCACTGCATTCTAGTTGTGGTTTGTCCAAACTCATCAATGTATCTTATCATGTCTGGCTCTAGCTATCC
CGCCCCTAACTCCGCCCATCCCGCCCCTAACTCCGCCCAGTTCCGCCCATTCTCCGCCCCATGGCTGACT
AATTTTTTTTATTTATGCAGAGGCCGAGGCCGCCTCGGCCTCTGAGCTATTCCAGAAGTAGTGAGGAGGC
TTTTTTGGAGGCCTAGGGACGTACCCAATTCGCCCTATAGTGAGTCGTATTACGCGCGCTCACTGGCCGT
CGTTTTACAACGTCGTGACTGGGAAAACCCTGGCGTTACCCAACTTAATCGCCTTGCAGCACATCCCCCT
TTCGCCAGCTGGCGTAATAGCGAAGAGGCCCGCACCGATCGCCCTTCCCAACAGTTGCGCAGCCTGAATG
GCGAATGGG
[124 nt withheld, positions 10930-11053]
C
[91 nt withheld, positions 11055-11145]
A
[49 nt withheld, positions 11147-11195]
CCTTTGACGTTGGAGTCCACGTTCTTT
[37 nt withheld, positions 11223-11259]
ACCCTATCTCGGTCTATTCTTTTGATTTATAAGGGATTTTGCCGATTTCGGCCTATTGGTTAAAAAATGA
GCTGATTTAACAAAAATTTAACGCGAATTTTAACAAAATATTAACGCTTACAATTTAGGTGGCACTTTTC
GGGGAAATGTGCGCGGAACCCCTATTTGTTTATTTTTCTAAATACATTCAAATATGTATCCGCTCATGAG
ACAATAACCCTGATAAATGCTTCAATAATATTGAAAAAGGAAGAGTATGAGTATTCAACATTTCCGTGTC
GCCCTTATTCCCTTTTTTGCGGCATTTTGCCTTCCTGTTTTTGCTCACCCAGAAACGCTGGTGAAAGTAA
AAGATGCTGAAGATCAGTTGGGTGCACGAGTGGGTTACATCGAACTGGATCTCAACAGCGGTAAGATCCT
TGAGAGTTTTCGCCCCGAAGAACGTTTTCCAATGATGAGCACTTTTAAAGTTCTGCTATGTGGCGCGGTA
TTATCCCGTATTGACGCCGGGCAAGAGCAACTCGGTCGCCGCATACACTATTCTCAGAATGACTTGGTTG
AGTACTCACCAGTCACAGAAAAGCATCTTACGGATGGCATGACAGTAAGAGAATTATGCAGTGCTGCCAT
AACCATGAGTGATAACACTGCGGCCAACTTACTTCTGACAACGATCGGAGGACCGAAGGAGCTAACCGCT
TTTTTGCACAACATGGGGGATCATGTAACTCGCCTTGATCGTTGGGAACCGGAGCTGAATGAAGCCATAC
CAAACGACGAGCGTGACACCACGATGCCTGTAGCAATGGCAACAACGTTGCGCAAACTATTAACTGGCGA
ACTACTTACTCTAGCTTCCCGGCAACAATTAATAGACTGGATGGAGGCGGATAAAGTTGCAGGACCACTT
CTGCGCTCGGCCCTTCCGGCTGGCTGGTTTATTGCTGATAAATCTGGAGCCGGTGAGCGTGGGTCTCGCG
GTATCATTGCAGCACTGGGGCCAGATGGTAAGCCCTCCCGTATCGTAGTTATCTACACGACGGGGAGTCA
GGCAACTATGGATGAACGAAATAGACAGATCGCTGAGATAGGTGCCTCACTGATTAAGCATTGGTAACTG
TCAGACCAAGTTTACTCATATATACTTTAGATTGATTTAAAACTTCATTTTTAATTTAAAAGGATCTAGG
TGAAGATCCTTTTTGATAATCTCATGACCAAAATCCCTTAACGTGAGTTTTCGTTCCACTGAGCGTCAGA
CCCCGTAGAAAAGATCAAAGGATCTTC
Features (pLannotate 1.2.2; 37 found; start..end, strand, type, name):
      1..589     +  rep_origin     ori: high-copy-number ColE1/pMB1/pBR322/pUC origin of replication
    772..864     +  CDS            lacI (fragment): lac repressor; lacI; The lac repressor binds to the lac operator to inhibit transcription in E. coli. This inhibition can be relieved by adding lactose or isopropyl-β-D-thiogalactopyranoside (IPTG).
    877..898     +  protein_bind   CAP binding site: CAP binding activates transcription in the presence of cAMP. E. coli catabolite activator protein
    913..943     +  promoter       lac promoter: promoter for the E. coli lac operon
    947..969     +  protein_bind   lac operator (fragment): The lac repressor binds to the lac operator to inhibit transcription in E. coli. This inhibition can be relieved by adding lactose or isopropyl-β-D-thiogalactopyranoside (IPTG). lac repressor encoded by lacI
   1012..1030    +  promoter       T3 promoter: promoter for bacteriophage T3 RNA polymerase
   1058..1284    +  promoter       RSV promoter: Rous sarcoma virus enhancer/promoter
   1285..1465    +  LTR            5' LTR (truncated): truncated 5' long terminal repeat (LTR) from HIV-1
   1512..1637    +  misc_feature   HIV-1 Ψ: packaging signal of human immunodeficiency virus type 1
   1621..1984    +  CDS            HIV-1 gag (fragment): gag protein from human immunodeficiency virus 1; gag
   2130..2363    +  misc_feature   RRE: The Rev response element (RRE) of HIV-1 allows for Rev-dependent mRNA export from the nucleus to the cytoplasm.
   2740..2766    +  CDS            Rev (fragment): human immunodeficiency virus 1 (HIV-1) Rev protein; rev; enhances nuclear export of unspliced and incompletely spliced viral mRNAs
   2767..3267    +  promoter       hPGK promoter: human phosphoglycerate kinase 1 promoter
   3289..3888    +  CDS            PuroR (fragment): puromycin N-acetyltransferase; pac from Streptomyces; confers resistance to puromycin
   3930..4047    +  misc_feature   cPPT/CTS: central polypurine tract and central termination sequence of HIV-1
   4164..4467    +  enhancer       CMV enhancer: human cytomegalovirus immediate early enhancer
   4468..4671    +  promoter       CMV promoter: human cytomegalovirus (CMV) immediate early promoter
   4694..4718    +  protein_bind   attB1: mutant version of attB; recombination site for the Gateway® BP reaction BP Clonase™
   4748..4768    +  CDS            FLAG (fragment): FLAG® epitope tag, followed by an enterokinase cleavage site
   4787..5782    +  CDS            NEIL2: NEIL2_HUMAN - Experimental evidence at protein level: Swiss-Prot protein existence level 1. Involved in base excision repair of DNA damaged by oxidation or by mutagenic agents. Has DNA glycosylase activity towards 5- hydroxyuracil and other oxidized derivatives of cytosine with a preference for mismatched double-stranded DNA (DNA bubbles). Has low or no DNA glycosylase activity towards thymine glycol, 2-hydroxyadenine, hypoxanthine and 8-oxoguanine. Has AP (apurinic/apyrimidinic) lyase activity and introduces nicks in the DNA strand. Cleaves the DNA backbone by beta-delta elimination to genera
   5822..5842    +  CDS            SV40 NLS: nuclear localization signal of SV40 (simian virus 40) large T antigen
   5846..5866    +  CDS            SV40 NLS: nuclear localization signal of SV40 (simian virus 40) large T antigen
   5870..5890    +  CDS            SV40 NLS: nuclear localization signal of SV40 (simian virus 40) large T antigen
   6008..7054    +  CDS            PUM1 (fragment): PUM1_HUMAN - Also known as KIAA0099 From Homo sapiens (Human).
   7163..9322    +  CDS            TET1 (fragment): TET1_HUMAN - Also known as CXXC6, KIAA1676, LCX. Experimental evidence at protein level: Swiss-Prot protein existence level 1. Dioxygenase that catalyzes the conversion of the modified genomic base 5-methylcytosine (5mC) into 5-hydroxymethylcytosine (5hmC) and plays a key role in active DNA demethylation. Also mediates subsequent conversion of 5hmC into 5-formylcytosine (5fC), and conversion of 5fC to 5-carboxylcytosine (5caC). Conversion of 5mC into 5hmC, 5fC and 5caC probably constitutes the first step in cytosine demethylation. Methylation at the C5 position of cytosine bases is an epigenet
   9347..9371    -  protein_bind   attB2: mutant version of attB; recombination site for the Gateway® BP reaction BP Clonase™
   9373..9414    +  CDS            V5 tag: epitope tag from simian virus 5
   9456..10044   +  misc_feature   WPRE: woodchuck hepatitis virus posttranscriptional regulatory element
  10095..10114   +  misc_feature   cPPT/CTS (fragment): central polypurine tract and central termination sequence of HIV-1
  10116..10349   +  LTR            3' LTR (ΔU3): self-inactivating 3' long terminal repeat (LTR) from HIV-1
  10427..10548   +  polyA_signal   SV40 poly(A) signal: SV40 polyadenylation signal
  10588..10723   +  rep_origin     SV40 ori: SV40 origin of replication
  10744..10762   -  promoter       T7 promoter: promoter for bacteriophage T7 RNA polymerase
  10770..10925   +  CDS            lacZα (fragment): LacZα fragment of β-galactosidase; lacZ fragment
  10930..11358   +  rep_origin     f1 ori (sequence partly withheld): f1 bacteriophage origin of replication; arrow indicates direction of (+) strand synthesis
  11411..11515   +  promoter       AmpR promoter: bla
  11516..12376   +  CDS            AmpR: β-lactamase; bla; confers resistance to ampicillin, carbenicillin, and related antibiotics
