[The description below was written by a language model from this plasmid's Addgene catalogue record and pLannotate feature annotations shown in this document.]
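Description:
pAT977_CMV/CAG_Flag-hNEIL2-PUFa-dTET1(CD) is a third-generation, self-inactivating lentiviral expression plasmid of about 12.5 kb built on the pLX302 Gateway destination backbone. It is maintained in E. coli through a ColE1/pUC-type origin and an ampicillin resistance gene, and it also carries an f1 origin. The lentiviral cassette starts with an RSV promoter fused to a truncated HIV-1 5' LTR, which makes genomic RNA production Tat-independent. This is followed by the Ψ packaging signal, the RRE for Rev-dependent export, a cPPT/CTS, a WPRE to boost transcript expression, and a ΔU3 3' LTR. A human PGK promoter driving puromycin N-acetyltransferase allows selection of transduced mammalian cells.

The payload sits between attB1 and attB2 sites left by Gateway recombination. It is a single open reading frame encoding an N-terminal FLAG tag, human NEIL2 (a base excision repair DNA glycosylase/AP lyase), three tandem SV40 nuclear localization signals, a PUFa RNA-binding domain derived from human PUM1, and the catalytic domain of human TET1. The TET1 domain carries the H1671Y and D1673A substitutions, which the record describes as rendering it catalytically dead. The catalogue lists the promoter as CMV/CAG, but the feature table annotates only a CMV enhancer and promoter upstream of the insert. A backbone V5 tag lies downstream of attB2, and the record does not say whether it is translated in frame.

In the Casilio system, PUF domains bind cognate sites appended to guide RNAs, which recruits effectors to dCas9-targeted loci. This construct expresses the Casilio-ME3.1 effector with inactive TET1. That presumably makes it a control for separating methylcytosine oxidation from the coupled repair activity in targeted DNA demethylation experiments.
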