Addgene plasmid #134875: pAT977_CMV/CAG_Flag-hNEIL2-PUFa-dTET1(CD)
Purpose: 3rd generation lentiviral expression of Flag-tagged Casilio-ME3.1 effector containing a catalytically dead hTET1(CD) in mammalian cells
Depositing lab: Albert Cheng. Publication: Enhanced CRISPR-based DNA demethylation by Casilio-ME-mediated RNA-guided coupling of methylcytosine oxidation and DNA repair pathways. Taghbalout A, Du M, Jillette N, Rosikiewicz W, Rath A, Heinen CD, Li S, Cheng AW. Nat Commun. 2019 Sep 20;10(1):4296. doi: 10.1038/s41467-019-12339-7. PubMed 31541098.
Backbone
  Vector backbone: pLX302
  Backbone manufacturer: Plasmid #25896
  Backbone size w/o insert (bp): 9573
  Total vector size (bp): 12546
  Vector type: Mammalian Expression, Lentiviral, CRISPR, Synthetic Biology
  Selectable markers: Puromycin
Growth in bacteria
  Bacterial resistance: Ampicillin, 100 μg/mL
  Growth temperature: 30°C
  Growth strain: NEB Stable
  Copy number: Low Copy
Gene/Insert
  Gene/Insert name: Flag-NEILE2-PUFa-dTET1(CD)H1671Y D1673A
  Species: H. sapiens (human), Synthetic
  Insert size (bp): 4614
  Promoter: CMV/CAG
  Tag / fusion protein: Flag-NEILE2-PUFa-dTET1(CD)H1671Y D1673A (N terminal on insert)
  Cloning method: Gateway Cloning
  Sequencing primers: 5′ cgcaaatgggcggtaggcgtg; 3′ agcagcgtatccacatagcg
Terms and licenses: Academic/Nonprofit Terms; Industry Terms: Not Available to Industry
How to cite: pAT977_CMV/CAG_Flag-hNEIL2-PUFa-dTET1(CD) was a gift from Albert Cheng (Addgene plasmid # 134875 ; http://n2t.net/addgene:134875 ; RRID:Addgene_134875)
